>Addgene plasmid #47106 | pcDNA-dCas9 | addgene full sequence | sequence record 433987 | Addgene NGS Result
CGGCCTATTGGTTAAAAAATGAGCTGATTTAACAAAAATTTAACGCGAATTAATTCTGTGGAATGTGTGT
CAGTTAGGGTGTGGAAAGTCCCCAGGCTCCCCAGCAGGCAGAAGTATGCAAAGCATGCATCTCAATTAGT
CAGCAACCAGGTGTGGAAAGTCCCCAGGCTCCCCAGCAGGCAGAAGTATGCAAAGCATGCATCTCAATTA
GTCAGCAACCATAGTCCCGCCCCTAACTCCGCCCATCCCGCCCCTAACTCCGCCCAGTTCCGCCCATTCT
CCGCCCCATGGCTGACTAATTTTTTTTATTTATGCAGAGGCCGAGGCCGCCTCTGCCTCTGAGCTATTCC
AGAAGTAGTGAGGAGGCTTTTTTGGAGGCCTAGGCTTTTGCAAAAAGCTCCCGGGAGCTTGTATATCCAT
TTTCGGATCTGATCAAGAGACAGGATGAGGATCGTTTCGCATGATTGAACAAGATGGATTGCACGCAGGT
TCTCCGGCCGCTTGGGTGGAGAGGCTATTCGGCTATGACTGGGCACAACAGACAATCGGCTGCTCTGATG
CCGCCGTGTTCCGGCTGTCAGCGCAGGGGCGCCCGGTTCTTTTTGTCAAGACCGACCTGTCCGGTGCCCT
GAATGAACTGCAGGACGAGGCAGCGCGGCTATCGTGGCTGGCCACGACGGGCGTTCCTTGCGCAGCTGTG
CTCGACGTTGTCACTGAAGCGGGAAGGGACTGGCTGCTATTGGGCGAAGTGCCGGGGCAGGATCTCCTGT
CATCTCACCTTGCTCCTGCCGAGAAAGTATCCATCATGGCTGATGCAATGCGGCGGCTGCATACGCTTGA
TCCGGCTACCTGCCCATTCGACCACCAAGCGAAACATCGCATCGAGCGAGCACGTACTCGGATGGAAGCC
GGTCTTGTCGATCAGGATGATCTGGACGAAGAGCATCAGGGGCTCGCGCCAGCCGAACTGTTCGCCAGGC
TCAAGGCGCGCATGCCCGACGGCGAGGATCTCGTCGTGACCCATGGCGATGCCTGCTTGCCGAATATCAT
GGTGGAAAATGGCCGCTTTTCTGGATTCATCGACTGTGGCCGGCTGGGTGTGGCGGACCGCTATCAGGAC
ATAGCGTTGGCTACCCGTGATATTGCTGAAGAGCTTGGCGGCGAATGGGCTGACCGCTTCCTCGTGCTTT
ACGGTATCGCCGCTCCCGATTCGCAGCGCATCGCCTTCTATCGCCTTCTTGACGAGTTCTTCTGAGCGGG
ACTCTGGGGTTCGAAATGACCGACCAAGCGACGCCCAACCTGCCATCACGAGATTTCGATTCCACCGCCG
CCTTCTATGAAAGGTTGGGCTTCGGAATCGTTTTCCGGGACGCCGGCTGGATGATCCTCCAGCGCGGGGA
TCTCATGCTGGAGTTCTTCGCCCACCCCAACTTGTTTATTGCAGCTTATAATGGTTACAAATAAAGCAAT
AGCATCACAAATTTCACAAATAAAGCATTTTTTTCACTGCATTCTAGTTGTGGTTTGTCCAAACTCATCA
ATGTATCTTATCATGTCTGTATACCGTCGACCTCTAGCTAGAGCTTGGCGTAATCATGGTCATAGCTGTT
TCCTGTGTGAAATTGTTATCCGCTCACAATTCCACACAACATACGAGCCGGAAGCATAAAGTGTAAAGCC
TGGGGTGCCTAATGAGTGAGCTAACTCACATTAATTGCGTTGCGCTCACTGCCCGCTTTCCAGTCGGGAA
ACCTGTCGTGCCAGCTGCATTAATGAATCGGCCAACGCGCGGGGAGAGGCGGTTTGCGTATTGGGCGCTC
TTCCGCTTCCTCGCTCACTGACTCGCTGCGCTCGGTCGTTCGGCTGCGGCGAGCGGTATCAGCTCACTCA
AAGGCGGTAATACGGTTATCCACAGAATCAGGGGATAACGCAGGAAAGAACATGTGAGCAAAAGGCCAGC
AAAAGGCCAGGAACCGTAAAAAGGCCGCGTTGCTGGCGTTTTTCCATAGGCTCCGCCCCCCTGACGAGCA
TCACAAAAATCGACGCTCAAGTCAGAGGTGGCGAAACCCGACAGGACTATAAAGATACCAGGCGTTTCCC
CCTGGAAGCTCCCTCGTGCGCTCTCCTGTTCCGACCCTGCCGCTTACCGGATACCTGTCCGCCTTTCTCC
CTTCGGGAAGCGTGGCGCTTTCTCATAGCTCACGCTGTAGGTATCTCAGTTCGGTGTAGGTCGTTCGCTC
CAAGCTGGGCTGTGTGCACGAACCCCCCGTTCAGCCCGACCGCTGCGCCTTATCCGGTAACTATCGTCTT
GAGTCCAACCCGGTAAGACACGACTTATCGCCACTGGCAGCAGCCACTGGTAACAGGATTAGCAGAGCGA
GGTATGTAGGCGGTGCTACAGAGTTCTTGAAGTGGTGGCCTAACTACGGCTACACTAGAAGAACAGTATT
TGGTATCTGCGCTCTGCTGAAGCCAGTTACCTTCGGAAAAAGAGTTGGTAGCTCTTGATCCGGCAAACAA
ACCACCGCTGGTAGCGGTGGTTTTTTTGTTTGCAAGCAGCAGATTACGCGCAGAAAAAAAGGATCTCAAG
AAGATCCTTTGATCTTTTCTACGGGGTCTGACGCTCAGTGGAACGAAAACTCACGTTAAGGGATTTTGGT
CATGAGATTATCAAAAAGGATCTTCACCTAGATCCTTTTAAATTAAAAATGAAGTTTTAAATCAATCTAA
AGTATATATGAGTAAACTTGGTCTGACAGTTACCAATGCTTAATCAGTGAGGCACCTATCTCAGCGATCT
GTCTATTTCGTTCATCCATAGTTGCCTGACTCCCCGTCGTGTAGATAACTACGATACGGGAGGGCTTACC
ATCTGGCCCCAGTGCTGCAATGATACCGCGAGACCCACGCTCACCGGCTCCAGATTTATCAGCAATAAAC
CAGCCAGCCGGAAGGGCCGAGCGCAGAAGTGGTCCTGCAACTTTATCCGCCTCCATCCAGTCTATTAATT
GTTGCCGGGAAGCTAGAGTAAGTAGTTCGCCAGTTAATAGTTTGCGCAACGTTGTTGCCATTGCTACAGG
CATCGTGGTGTCACGCTCGTCGTTTGGTATGGCTTCATTCAGCTCCGGTTCCCAACGATCAAGGCGAGTT
ACATGATCCCCCATGTTGTGCAAAAAAGCGGTTAGCTCCTTCGGTCCTCCGATCGTTGTCAGAAGTAAGT
TGGCCGCAGTGTTATCACTCATGGTTATGGCAGCACTGCATAATTCTCTTACTGTCATGCCATCCGTAAG
ATGCTTTTCTGTGACTGGTGAGTACTCAACCAAGTCATTCTGAGAATAGTGTATGCGGCGACCGAGTTGC
TCTTGCCCGGCGTCAATACGGGATAATACCGCGCCACATAGCAGAACTTTAAAAGTGCTCATCATTGGAA
AACGTTCTTCGGGGCGAAAACTCTCAAGGATCTTACCGCTGTTGAGATCCAGTTCGATGTAACCCACTCG
TGCACCCAACTGATCTTCAGCATCTTTTACTTTCACCAGCGTTTCTGGGTGAGCAAAAACAGGAAGGCAA
AATGCCGCAAAAAAGGGAATAAGGGCGACACGGAAATGTTGAATACTCATACTCTTCCTTTTTCAATATT
ATTGAAGCATTTATCAGGGTTATTGTCTCATGAGCGGATACATATTTGAATGTATTTAGAAAAATAAACA
AATAGGGGTTCCGCGCACATTTCCCCGAAAAGTGCCACCTGACGTCGACGGATCGGGAGATCTCCCGATC
CCCTATGGTGCACTCTCAGTACAATCTGCTCTGATGCCGCATAGTTAAGCCAGTATCTGCTCCCTGCTTG
TGTGTTGGAGGTCGCTGAGTAGTGCGCGAGCAAAATTTAAGCTACAACAAGGCAAGGCTTGACCGACAAT
TGCATGAAGAATCTGCTTAGGGTTAGGCGTTTTGCGCTGCTTCGCGATGTACGGGCCAGATATACGCGTT
GACATTGATTATTGACTAGTTATTAATAGTAATCAATTACGGGGTCATTAGTTCATAGCCCATATATGGA
GTTCCGCGTTACATAACTTACGGTAAATGGCCCGCCTGGCTGACCGCCCAACGACCCCCGCCCATTGACG
TCAATAATGACGTATGTTCCCATAGTAACGCCAATAGGGACTTTCCATTGACGTCAATGGGTGGAGTATT
TACGGTAAACTGCCCACTTGGCAGTACATCAAGTGTATCATATGCCAAGTACGCCCCCTATTGACGTCAA
TGACGGTAAATGGCCCGCCTGGCATTATGCCCAGTACATGACCTTATGGGACTTTCCTACTTGGCAGTAC
ATCTACGTATTAGTCATCGCTATTACCATGGTGATGCGGTTTTGGCAGTACATCAATGGGCGTGGATAGC
GGTTTGACTCACGGGGATTTCCAAGTCTCCACCCCATTGACGTCAATGGGAGTTTGTTTTGGCACCAAAA
TCAACGGGACTTTCCAAAATGTCGTAACAACTCCGCCCCATTGACGCAAATGGGCGGTAGGCGTGTACGG
TGGGAGGTCTATATAAGCAGAGCTCTCTGGCTAACTAGAGAACCCACTGCTTACTGGCTTATCGAAATTA
ATACGACTCACTATAGGGAGACCCAAGCTGGCTAGCGCCATGGACTACAAAGACCATGACGGTGATTATA
AAGATCATGACATCGATTACAAGGATGACGATGACAAGATGGCCCCCAAGAAGAAGAGGAAGGTGGGCCG
CGGAATGGATAAGAAATACTCAATAGGCTTAGCTATCGGCACAAATAGCGTCGGATGGGCGGTGATCACT
GATGAATATAAGGTTCCGTCTAAAAAGTTCAAGGTTCTGGGAAATACAGACCGCCACAGTATCAAAAAAA
ATCTTATAGGGGCTCTTTTATTTGACAGTGGAGAGACAGCGGAAGCGACTCGTCTCAAACGGACAGCTCG
TAGAAGGTATACACGTCGGAAGAATCGTATTTGTTATCTACAGGAGATTTTTTCAAATGAGATGGCGAAA
GTAGATGATAGTTTCTTTCATCGACTTGAAGAGTCTTTTTTGGTGGAAGAAGACAAGAAGCATGAACGTC
ATCCTATTTTTGGAAATATAGTAGATGAAGTTGCTTATCATGAGAAATATCCAACTATCTATCATCTGCG
AAAAAAATTGGTAGATTCTACTGATAAAGCGGATTTGCGCTTAATCTATTTGGCCTTAGCGCATATGATT
AAGTTTCGTGGTCATTTTTTGATTGAGGGAGATTTAAATCCTGATAATAGTGATGTGGACAAACTATTTA
TCCAGTTGGTACAAACCTACAATCAATTATTTGAAGAAAACCCTATTAACGCAAGTGGAGTAGATGCTAA
AGCGATTCTTTCTGCACGATTGAGTAAATCAAGACGATTAGAAAATCTCATTGCTCAGCTCCCCGGTGAG
AAGAAAAATGGCTTATTTGGGAATCTCATTGCTTTGTCATTGGGTTTGACCCCTAATTTTAAATCAAATT
TTGATTTGGCAGAAGATGCTAAATTACAGCTTTCAAAAGATACTTACGATGATGATTTAGATAATTTATT
GGCGCAAATTGGAGATCAATATGCTGATTTGTTTTTGGCAGCTAAGAATTTATCAGATGCTATTTTACTT
TCAGATATCCTAAGAGTAAATACTGAAATAACTAAGGCTCCCCTATCAGCTTCAATGATTAAACGCTACG
ATGAACATCATCAAGACTTGACTCTTTTAAAAGCTTTAGTTCGACAACAACTTCCAGAAAAGTATAAAGA
AATCTTTTTTGATCAATCAAAAAACGGATATGCAGGTTATATTGATGGGGGAGCTAGCCAAGAAGAATTT
TATAAATTTATCAAACCAATTTTAGAAAAAATGGATGGTACTGAGGAATTATTGGTGAAACTAAATCGTG
AAGATTTGCTGCGCAAGCAACGGACCTTTGACAACGGCTCTATTCCCCATCAAATTCACTTGGGTGAGCT
GCATGCTATTTTGAGAAGACAAGAAGACTTTTATCCATTTTTAAAAGACAATCGTGAGAAGATTGAAAAA
ATCTTGACTTTTCGAATTCCTTATTATGTTGGTCCATTGGCGCGTGGCAATAGTCGTTTTGCATGGATGA
CTCGGAAGTCTGAAGAAACAATTACCCCATGGAATTTTGAAGAAGTTGTCGATAAAGGTGCTTCAGCTCA
ATCATTTATTGAACGCATGACAAACTTTGATAAAAATCTTCCAAATGAAAAAGTACTACCAAAACATAGT
TTGCTTTATGAGTATTTTACGGTTTATAACGAATTGACAAAGGTCAAATATGTTACTGAAGGAATGCGAA
AACCAGCATTTCTTTCAGGTGAACAGAAGAAAGCCATTGTTGATTTACTCTTCAAAACAAATCGAAAAGT
AACCGTTAAGCAATTAAAAGAAGATTATTTCAAAAAAATAGAATGTTTTGATAGTGTTGAAATTTCAGGA
GTTGAAGATAGATTTAATGCTTCATTAGGTACCTACCATGATTTGCTAAAAATTATTAAAGATAAAGATT
TTTTGGATAATGAAGAAAATGAAGATATCTTAGAGGATATTGTTTTAACATTGACCTTATTTGAAGATAG
GGAGATGATTGAGGAAAGACTTAAAACATATGCTCACCTCTTTGATGATAAGGTGATGAAACAGCTTAAA
CGTCGCCGTTATACTGGTTGGGGACGTTTGTCTCGAAAATTGATTAATGGTATTAGGGATAAGCAATCTG
GCAAAACAATATTAGATTTTTTGAAATCAGATGGTTTTGCCAATCGCAATTTTATGCAGCTGATCCATGA
TGATAGTTTGACATTTAAAGAAGACATTCAAAAAGCACAAGTGTCTGGACAAGGCGATAGTTTACATGAA
CATATTGCAAATTTAGCTGGTAGCCCTGCTATTAAAAAAGGTATTTTACAGACTGTAAAAGTTGTTGATG
AATTGGTCAAAGTAATGGGGCGGCATAAGCCAGAAAATATCGTTATTGAAATGGCACGTGAAAATCAGAC
AACTCAAAAGGGCCAGAAAAATTCGCGAGAGCGTATGAAACGAATCGAAGAAGGTATCAAAGAATTAGGA
AGTCAGATTCTTAAAGAGCATCCTGTTGAAAATACTCAATTGCAAAATGAAAAGCTCTATCTCTATTATC
TCCAAAATGGAAGAGACATGTATGTGGACCAAGAATTAGATATTAATCGTTTAAGTGATTATGATGTCGA
TGCCATTGTTCCACAAAGTTTCCTTAAAGACGATTCAATAGACAATAAGGTCTTAACGCGTTCTGATAAA
AATCGTGGTAAATCGGATAACGTTCCAAGTGAAGAAGTAGTCAAAAAGATGAAAAACTATTGGAGACAAC
TTCTAAACGCCAAGTTAATCACTCAACGTAAGTTTGATAATTTAACGAAAGCTGAACGTGGAGGTTTGAG
TGAACTTGATAAAGCTGGTTTTATCAAACGCCAATTGGTTGAAACTCGCCAAATCACTAAGCATGTGGCA
CAAATTTTGGATAGTCGCATGAATACTAAATACGATGAAAATGATAAACTTATTCGAGAGGTTAAAGTGA
TTACCTTAAAATCTAAATTAGTTTCTGACTTCCGAAAAGATTTCCAATTCTATAAAGTACGTGAGATTAA
CAATTACCATCATGCCCATGATGCGTATCTAAATGCCGTCGTTGGAACTGCTTTGATTAAGAAATATCCA
AAACTTGAATCGGAGTTTGTCTATGGTGATTATAAAGTTTATGATGTTCGTAAAATGATTGCTAAGTCTG
AGCAAGAAATAGGCAAAGCAACCGCAAAATATTTCTTTTACTCTAATATCATGAACTTCTTCAAAACAGA
AATTACACTTGCAAATGGAGAGATTCGCAAACGCCCTCTAATCGAAACTAATGGGGAAACTGGAGAAATT
GTCTGGGATAAAGGGCGAGATTTTGCCACAGTGCGCAAAGTATTGTCCATGCCCCAAGTCAATATTGTCA
AGAAAACAGAAGTACAGACAGGCGGATTCTCCAAGGAGTCAATTTTACCAAAAAGAAATTCGGACAAGCT
TATTGCTCGTAAAAAAGACTGGGATCCAAAAAAATATGGTGGTTTTGATAGTCCAACGGTAGCTTATTCA
GTCCTAGTGGTTGCTAAGGTGGAAAAAGGGAAATCGAAGAAGTTAAAATCCGTTAAAGAGTTACTAGGGA
TCACAATTATGGAAAGAAGTTCCTTTGAAAAAAATCCGATTGACTTTTTAGAAGCTAAAGGATATAAGGA
AGTTAAAAAAGACTTAATCATTAAACTACCTAAATATAGTCTTTTTGAGTTAGAAAACGGTCGTAAACGG
ATGCTGGCTAGTGCCGGAGAATTACAAAAAGGAAATGAGCTGGCTCTGCCAAGCAAATATGTGAATTTTT
TATATTTAGCTAGTCATTATGAAAAGTTGAAGGGTAGTCCAGAAGATAACGAACAAAAACAATTGTTTGT
GGAGCAGCATAAGCATTATTTAGATGAGATTATTGAGCAAATCAGTGAATTTTCTAAGCGTGTTATTTTA
GCAGATGCCAATTTAGATAAAGTTCTTAGTGCATATAACAAACATAGAGACAAACCAATACGTGAACAAG
CAGAAAATATTATTCATTTATTTACGTTGACGAATCTTGGAGCTCCCGCTGCTTTTAAATATTTTGATAC
AACAATTGATCGTAAACGATATACGTCTACAAAAGAAGTTTTAGATGCCACTCTTATCCATCAATCCATC
ACTGGTCTTTATGAAACACGCATTGATTTGAGTCAGCTAGGAGGTGACCCCAAGAAGAAGAGGAAGGTGG
GCTGATCTAGACTTAAGTTTAAACCGCTGATCAGCCTCGACTGTGCCTTCTAGTTGCCAGCCATCTGTTG
TTTGCCCCTCCCCCGTGCCTTCCTTGACCCTGGAAGGTGCCACTCCCACTGTCCTTTCCTAATAAAATGA
GGAAATTGCATCGCATTGTCTGAGTAGGTGTCATTCTATTCTGGGGGGTGGGGTGGGGCAGGACAGCAAG
GGGGAGGATTGGGAAGACAATAGCAGGCATGCTGGGGATGCGGTGGGCTCTATGGCTTCTGAGGCGGAAA
GAACCAGCTGGGGCTCTAGGGGGTATCCCC
[124 nt withheld, positions 9201-9324]
C
[91 nt withheld, positions 9326-9416]
A
[49 nt withheld, positions 9418-9466]
CCTTTGACGTTGGAGTCCACGTTCTTT
[37 nt withheld, positions 9494-9530]
ACCCTATCTCGGTCTATTCTTTTGATTTATAAGGGATTTTGCCGATTT
Features (pLannotate 1.2.2; 21 found; start..end, strand, type, name):
     65..394     +  promoter       SV40 promoter: SV40 enhancer and early promoter
    461..1252    +  CDS            neo: KKA2_KLEPN - Also known as kan, nptII. Experimental evidence at protein level: Swiss-Prot protein existence level 1. Resistance to kanamycin, neomycin, paromomycin, ribostamycin, butirosin and gentamicin B. From Klebsiella pneumoniae.
   1276..1434    +  CDS            ble (fragment): BLE_KLEPN - Experimental evidence at protein level: Swiss-Prot protein existence level 1. Binding protein with a strong affinity to the bleomycin family of antibiotics. Binds to CL990; an antimitotic-antibiotic compound. From Klebsiella pneumoniae.
   1429..1550    +  polyA_signal   SV40 poly(A) signal: SV40 polyadenylation signal
   1623..1639    -  protein_bind   lac operator: The lac repressor binds to the lac operator to inhibit transcription in E. coli. This inhibition can be relieved by adding lactose or isopropyl-β-D-thiogalactopyranoside (IPTG). lac repressor encoded by lacI
   1647..1677    -  promoter       lac promoter: promoter for the E. coli lac operon
   1692..1713    -  protein_bind   CAP binding site: CAP binding activates transcription in the presence of cAMP. E. coli catabolite activator protein
   1726..1818    -  CDS            lacI (fragment): lac repressor; lacI; The lac repressor binds to the lac operator to inhibit transcription in E. coli. This inhibition can be relieved by adding lactose or isopropyl-β-D-thiogalactopyranoside (IPTG).
   2001..2589    -  rep_origin     ori: high-copy-number ColE1/pMB1/pBR322/pUC origin of replication
   2760..3620    -  CDS            AmpR: β-lactamase; bla; confers resistance to ampicillin, carbenicillin, and related antibiotics
   3621..3725    -  promoter       AmpR promoter: bla
   3784..3836    -  misc_feature   bom (fragment): basis of mobility region from pBR322
   3991..4370    +  enhancer       CMV enhancer: human cytomegalovirus immediate early enhancer
   4371..4574    +  promoter       CMV promoter: human cytomegalovirus (CMV) immediate early promoter
   4570..4603    +  LTR            5' LTR (truncated) (fragment): truncated 5' long terminal repeat (LTR) from HIV-1
   4619..4637    +  promoter       T7 promoter: promoter for bacteriophage T7 RNA polymerase
   4663..4728    +  CDS            3xFLAG: three tandem FLAG® epitope tags, followed by an enterokinase cleavage site
   4765..8868    +  CDS            dCas9: catalytically dead mutant of the Cas9 endonuclease from the Streptococcus pyogenes Type II CRISPR/Cas system RNA-guided DNA-binding protein that lacks endonuclease activity due to the D10A mutation in the RuvC catalytic domain and the H840A mutation in the HNH catalytic domain
   8931..9155    +  polyA_signal   bGH poly(A) signal: bovine growth hormone polyadenylation signal
   9159..9180    +  promoter       SV40 promoter (fragment): SV40 enhancer and early promoter
   9201..51      +  rep_origin     f1 ori (across the origin) (sequence partly withheld): f1 bacteriophage origin of replication; arrow indicates direction of (+) strand synthesis
