[The description below was written by a language model from this plasmid's Addgene catalogue record and pLannotate feature annotations shown in this document.]
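Description:
pcDNA-dCas9 is a mammalian expression plasmid built on the pcDNA3.1 backbone that produces a catalytically inactive form of Streptococcus pyogenes Cas9. It is about 9.6 kb in total and is propagated in E. coli as a high-copy plasmid through a ColE1/pUC-type origin, with selection on ampicillin via the β-lactamase gene. An f1 phage origin is also present. For selection in mammalian cells the backbone carries a neomycin phosphotransferase gene driven by the SV40 enhancer/early promoter and terminated by an SV40 polyadenylation signal. Short annotated hits to ble, lacI, bom and an HIV-1 LTR are small fragments and most likely reflect backbone remnants or sequence similarity rather than functional elements.

The expression cassette places the roughly 4.2 kb dCas9 insert under the human CMV immediate-early enhancer and promoter, with a bovine growth hormone polyadenylation signal downstream. A T7 promoter lies between the CMV promoter and the coding sequence. The protein carries the D10A mutation in the RuvC domain and H840A in the HNH domain, which abolish DNA cleavage while leaving guide RNA-directed DNA binding intact. The catalogue lists an N-terminal Flag tag, annotated in the sequence as 3xFLAG, for detection, and SV40 nuclear localisation signals at both termini to direct the protein to the nucleus; the NLS elements are not separately annotated in the feature table.

No guide RNA cassette or effector domain is recorded, so a guide must be supplied separately. The plasmid comes from work on CRISPR-Cas9-based transcription factors for RNA-guided gene activation. It provides unfused, DNA-binding-only dCas9 for expression in mammalian cells.
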