Addgene plasmid #47106: pcDNA-dCas9
Purpose: Expresses inactivated S. pyogenes dCas9 (D10A, H840A) in mammalian cells
Depositing lab: Charles Gersbach. Depositing organization: Duke University. Publication: RNA-guided gene activation by CRISPR-Cas9-based transcription factors. Perez-Pinera P, Kocak DD, Vockley CM, Adler AF, Kabadi AM, Polstein LR, Thakore PI, Glass KA, Ousterout DG, Leong KW, Guilak F, Crawford GE, Reddy TE, Gersbach CA. Nat Methods. 2013 Jul 25. doi: 10.1038/nmeth.2600. PubMed 23892895.
Backbone
  Vector backbone: pcDNA3.1
  Backbone manufacturer: Invitrogen
  Total vector size (bp): 9575
  Vector type: Mammalian Expression, CRISPR
Growth in bacteria
  Bacterial resistance: Ampicillin, 100 μg/mL
  Growth temperature: 37°C
  Growth strain: DH5alpha
  Copy number: High Copy
Gene/Insert
  Gene/Insert name: dCas9
  Species: S. Pyogenes
  Insert size (bp): 4236
  Mutation: D10A, H840A (catalytically inactive)
  Promoter: CMV
  Tag / fusion protein: Flag (N terminal on insert); SV40 NLS (N terminal on insert); SV40 NLS (C terminal on insert)
  Cloning method: Unknown
  Sequencing primers: 5′ CMV-F; 3′ BGH-rev
Terms and licenses: Academic/Nonprofit Terms; Industry Terms: Not Available to Industry
Depositor comments: For more information on Gersbach Lab CRISPR Plasmids please refer to: http://www.addgene.org/crispr/Gersbach/
How to cite: pcDNA-dCas9 was a gift from Charles Gersbach (Addgene plasmid # 47106 ; http://n2t.net/addgene:47106 ; RRID:Addgene_47106)
