>Addgene plasmid #47106 | pcDNA-dCas9 | addgene partial sequence | sequence record 69386 | CMV-F 5'-CGCAAATGGGCGGTAGGCGTG-3'
ACTCTCTGGCTAACTAGAGAACCCACTGCTTACTGGCTTATCGAAATTAATACGACTCACTATAGGGAGA
CCCAAGCTGGCTAGCGCCATGGACTACAAAGACCATGACGGTGATTATAAAGATCATGACATCGATTACA
AGGATGACGATGACAAGATGGCCCCCAAGAAGAAGAGGAAGGTGGGCCGCGGAATGGATAAGAAATACTC
AATAGGCTTAGCTATCGGCACAAATAGCGTCGGATGGGCGGTGATCACTGATGAATATAAGGTTCCGTCT
AAAAAGTTCAAGGTTCTGGGAAATACAGACCGCCACAGTATCAAAAAAAATCTTATAGGGGCTCTTTTAT
TTGACAGTGGAGAGACAGCGGAAGCGACTCGTCTCAAACGGACAGCTCGTAGAAGGTATACACGTCGGAA
GAATCGTATTTGTTATCTACAGGAGATTTTTTCAAATGAGATGGCGAAAGTAGATGATAGTTTCTTTCAT
CGACTTGAAGAGTCTTTTTTGGTGGAAGAAGACAAGAAGCATGAACGTCATCCTATTTTTGGAAATATAG
TAGATGAAGTTGCTTATCATGAGAAATATCCAACTATCTATCATCTGCGAAAAAAATTGGTAGATTCTAC
TGATAAAGCGGATTTGCGCTTAATCTATTTGGCCTTAGCGCATATGATTAAGTTTCGTGGTCATTTTTTG
ATTGAGGGAGATTTAAATCCTGATAATAGTGATGTGGACAAACTATTTATCCAGTTGGTACAAACCTAC
