>Addgene plasmid #47106 | pcDNA-dCas9 | addgene partial sequence | sequence record 69400 | BGH-rev 5'-TAGAAGGCACAGTCGAGG-3'
ATCAGCCCACCTTCCTCTTCTTCTTGGGGTCACCTCCTAGCTGACTCAAATCAATGCGTGTTTCATAAAG
ACCAGTGATGGATTGATGGATAAGAGTGGCATCTAAAACTTCTTTTGTAGACGTATATCGTTTACGATCA
ATTGTTGTATCAAAATATTTAAAAGCAGCGGGAGCTCCAAGATTCGTCAACGTAAATAAATGAATAATAT
TTTCTGCTTGTTCACGTATTGGTTTGTCTCTATGTTTGTTATATGCACTAAGAACTTTATCTAAATTGGC
ATCTGCTAAAATAACACGCTTAGAAAATTCACTGATTTGCTCAATAATCTCATCTAAATAATGCTTATGC
TGCTCCACAAACAATTGTTTTTGTTCGTTATCTTCTGGACTACCCTTCAACTTTTCATAATGACTAGCTA
AATATAAAAAATTCACATATTTGCTTGGCAGAGCCAGCTCATTTCCTTTTTGTAATTCTCCGGCACTAGC
CAGCATCCGTTTACGACCGTTTTCTAACTCAAAAAGACTATATTTAGGTAGTTTAATGATTAAGTCTTTT
TTAACTTCCTTATATCCTTTAGCTTCTAAAAAGTCAATCGGATTTTTTTCAAAGGAACTTCTTTCCATAA
TTGTGATCCCTAGTAACTCTTTAACGGATTTTAACTTCTTCGATTTCCCTTTTTCCACCTTAGCAACCAC
TAGGACTGAATAAGCTACCGTTGGACTATCAAAACCACCATATTTTTTTGGATCCCAGTCTTTTTTACGA
GCAATAAGCTTGTCCGAATTTC
