>Addgene plasmid #47106 | pcDNA-dCas9 | addgene partial sequence | sequence record 158475 | dCas9-R1 5'-TTTCAACCAATTGGCGTTTG-3'
ACCTCCACGTTCAGCTTTCGTTAAATTATCAAACTTACGTTGAGTGATTAACTTGGCGTTTAGAAGTTGT
CTCCAATAGTTTTTCATCTTTTTGACTACTTCTTCACTTGGAACGTTATCCGATTTACCACGATTTTTAT
CAGAACGCGTTAAGACCTTATTGTCTATTGAATCGTCTTTAAGGAAACTTTGTGGAACAATGGCATCGAC
ATCATAATCACTTAAACGATTAATATCTAATTCTTGGTCCACATACATGTCTCTTCCATTTTGGAGATAA
TAGAGATAGAGCTTTTCATTTTGCAATTGAGTATTTTCAACAGGATGCTCTTTAAGAATCTGACTTCCTA
ATTCTTTGATACCTTCTTCGATTCGTTTCATACGCTCTCGCGAATTTTTCTGGCCCTTTTGAGTTGTCTG
ATTTTCACGTGCCATTTCAATAACGATATTTTCTGGCTTATGCCGCCCCATTACTTTGACCAATTCATCA
ACAACTTTTACAGTCTGTAAAATACCTTTTTTAATAGCAGGGCTACCAGCTAAATTTGCAATATGTTCAT
GTAAACTATCGCCTTGTCCAGACACTTGTGCTTTTTGAATGTCTTCTTTAAATGTCAAACTATCATCATG
GATCAGCTGCATAAAATTGCGATTGGCAAAACCATCTGATTTCAAAAAATCTAATATTGTTTTGCCAGAT
TGCTTATCCCTAATACCATTAATCAATTTTCGAGACAAACGTCCCCAACCAGTATAACGGCGACGTTTAA
GCTGTTTCATCACCTTATCATCAAAGAGGTGAGCATATGTTTTAAGTCTTTCCTCAATCATCTCCCTATC
TTCAAATAAGGTCA
